>Addgene plasmid #121214 | pUC57-Kan_BR29_00096171 | depositor full sequence | sequence record 231234 | pUC57-Kan_BR29_00096171 sequence 3055 bps
TCGCGCGTTTCGGTGATGACGGTGAAAACCTCTGACACATGCAGCTCCCGGAGACGGTCACAGCTTGTCT
GTAAGCGGATGCCGGGAGCAGACAAGCCCGTCAGGGCGCGTCAGCGGGTGTTGGCGGGTGTCGGGGCTGG
CTTAACTATGCGGCATCAGAGCAGATTGTACTGAGAGTGCACCATATGCGGTGTGAAATACCGCACAGAT
GCGTAAGGAGAAAATACCGCATCAGGCGCCATTCGCCATTCAGGCTGCGCAACTGTTGGGAAGGGCGATC
GGTGCGGGCCTCTTCGCTATTACGCCAGCTGGCGAAAGGGGGATGTGCTGCAAGGCGATTAAGTTGGGTA
ACGCCAGGGTTTTCCCAGTCACGACGTTGTAAAACGACGGCCAGTGAATTGACGCGTATTGGGATGGAAC
TTGGTCTCTAAGCTCATCTCAAAGCACAAGTAGTACCAAATCTTTTACCATATGGAATTTCAATAATATG
ATCCATTTTTGGTCTAGTTTTTGGATCTCTTCTATAACCTTCAGATCTATATGGTTTACCAGCAATAGAA
ATAGTAACCCATGGATCAGATTTAAAAGTCATAATTTGCCATCTTCTTGGAAAAGCTTTTTGACCAGAAG
ACAATTCAGCAGCACAATTTTTTGGTTGAGCTTTATCAACATGAGTAGTAAAAGTCCATTGTTGTTCAGT
TTCAGTACCAGTATCAATTCTAACAATAGCTTGTTGACCAGTAACAGCTTTACCATAACCATTCATAACA
CCATCAGAATCTTTAACCCAAATATGACAATCAGAATCAGTAGTTTCAAAATCAACCATTAGAGACCAAG
TTCCATCCCAATGGCGCGCCGAGCTTGGCTCGAGCATGGTCATAGCTGTTTCCTGTGTGAAATTGTTATC
CGCTCACAATTCCACACAACATACGAGCCGGAAGCATAAAGTGTAAAGCCTGGGGTGCCTAATGAGTGAG
CTAACTCACATTAATTGCGTTGCGCTCACTGCCCGCTTTCCAGTCGGGAAACCTGTCGTGCCAGCTGCAT
TAATGAATCGGCCAACGCGCGGGGAGAGGCGGTTTGCGTATTGGGCGCTCTTCCGCTTCCTCGCTCACTG
ACTCGCTGCGCTCGGTCGTTCGGCTGCGGCGAGCGGTATCAGCTCACTCAAAGGCGGTAATACGGTTATC
CACAGAATCAGGGGATAACGCAGGAAAGAACATGTGAGCAAAAGGCCAGCAAAAGGCCAGGAACCGTAAA
AAGGCCGCGTTGCTGGCGTTTTTCCATAGGCTCCGCCCCCCTGACGAGCATCACAAAAATCGACGCTCAA
GTCAGAGGTGGCGAAACCCGACAGGACTATAAAGATACCAGGCGTTTCCCCCTGGAAGCTCCCTCGTGCG
CTCTCCTGTTCCGACCCTGCCGCTTACCGGATACCTGTCCGCCTTTCTCCCTTCGGGAAGCGTGGCGCTT
TCTCATAGCTCACGCTGTAGGTATCTCAGTTCGGTGTAGGTCGTTCGCTCCAAGCTGGGCTGTGTGCACG
AACCCCCCGTTCAGCCCGACCGCTGCGCCTTATCCGGTAACTATCGTCTTGAGTCCAACCCGGTAAGACA
CGACTTATCGCCACTGGCAGCAGCCACTGGTAACAGGATTAGCAGAGCGAGGTATGTAGGCGGTGCTACA
GAGTTCTTGAAGTGGTGGCCTAACTACGGCTACACTAGAAGAACAGTATTTGGTATCTGCGCTCTGCTGA
AGCCAGTTACCTTCGGAAAAAGAGTTGGTAGCTCTTGATCCGGCAAACAAACCACCGCTGGTAGCGGTGG
TTTTTTTGTTTGCAAGCAGCAGATTACGCGCAGAAAAAAAGGATCTCAAGAAGATCCTTTGATCTTTTCT
ACGGGGTCTGACGCTCAGTGGAACGAAAACTCACGTTAAGGGATTTTGGTCATGAGATTATCAAAAAGGA
TCTTCACCTAGATCCTTTTAAATTAAAAATGAAGTTTTAAATCAATCTAAAGTATATATGAGTAAACTTG
GTCTGACAGTTAGAAAAACTCATCGAGCATCAAATGAAACTGCAATTTATTCATATCAGGATTATCAATA
CCATATTTTTGAAAAAGCCGTTTCTGTAATGAAGGAGAAAACTCACCGAGGCAGTTCCATAGGATGGCAA
GATCCTGGTATCGGTCTGCGATTCCGACTCGTCCAACATCAATACAACCTATTAATTTCCCCTCGTCAAA
AATAAGGTTATCAAGTGAGAAATCACCATGAGTGACGACTGAATCCGGTGAGAATGGCAAAAGTTTATGC
ATTTCTTTCCAGACTTGTTCAACAGGCCAGCCATTACGCTCGTCATCAAAATCACTCGCATCAACCAAAC
CGTTATTCATTCGTGATTGCGCCTGAGCGAGACGAAATACGCGATCGCTGTTAAAAGGACAATTACAAAC
AGGAATCGAATGCAACCGGCGCAGGAACACTGCCAGCGCATCAACAATATTTTCACCTGAATCAGGATAT
TCTTCTAATACCTGGAATGCTGTTTTCCCAGGGATCGCAGTGGTGAGTAACCATGCATCATCAGGAGTAC
GGATAAAATGCTTGATGGTCGGAAGAGGCATAAATTCCGTCAGCCAGTTTAGTCTGACCATCTCATCTGT
AACATCATTGGCAACGCTACCTTTGCCATGTTTCAGAAACAACTCTGGCGCATCGGGCTTCCCATACAAT
CGATAGATTGTCGCACCTGATTGCCCGACATTATCGCGAGCCCATTTATACCCATATAAATCAGCATCCA
TGTTGGAATTTAATCGCGGCCTAGAGCAAGACGTTTCCCGTTGAATATGGCTCATACTCTTCCTTTTTCA
ATATTATTGAAGCATTTATCAGGGTTATTGTCTCATGAGCGGATACATATTTGAATGTATTTAGAAAAAT
AAACAAATAGGGGTTCCGCGCACATTTCCCCGAAAAGTGCCACCTGACGTCTAAGAAACCATTATTATCA
TGACATTAACCTATAAAAATAGGCGTATCACGAGGCCCTTTCGTC
Features (pLannotate 1.2.2; 10 found; start..end, strand, type, name):
    137..236     +  misc_feature   bom (fragment): basis of mobility region from pBR322
    242..399     -  CDS            lacZα (fragment): LacZα fragment of β-galactosidase; lacZ fragment
    903..919     -  protein_bind   lac operator: The lac repressor binds to the lac operator to inhibit transcription in E. coli. This inhibition can be relieved by adding lactose or isopropyl-β-D-thiogalactopyranoside (IPTG). lac repressor encoded by lacI
    927..957     -  promoter       lac promoter: promoter for the E. coli lac operon
    972..993     -  protein_bind   CAP binding site: CAP binding activates transcription in the presence of cAMP. E. coli catabolite activator protein
   1006..1098    -  CDS            lacI (fragment): lac repressor; lacI; The lac repressor binds to the lac operator to inhibit transcription in E. coli. This inhibition can be relieved by adding lactose or isopropyl-β-D-thiogalactopyranoside (IPTG).
   1281..1869    -  rep_origin     ori: high-copy-number ColE1/pMB1/pBR322/pUC origin of replication
   2040..2855    -  CDS            KanR: aminoglycoside phosphotransferase; aph(3')-Ia; confers resistance to kanamycin in bacteria or G418 (Geneticin®) in eukaryotes
   2856..2960    -  promoter       AmpR promoter: bla
   3055..35      +  CDS            rop (fragment) (across the origin): Rop protein, which maintains plasmids at low copy number; rop
