[The description below was written by a language model from this plasmid's Addgene catalogue record and pLannotate feature annotations shown in this document.]
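Description:
pUC57-Kan_BR29_00096171 is a small, high-copy E. coli cloning plasmid that serves as a Level 0 Golden Gate module, that is, a basic-part donor from which a sequence can be released by type IIS restriction enzymes and assembled into higher-level expression constructs. It is built on the pUC57-Kan backbone (2,626 bp without insert; 3,055 bp in total). It replicates from a ColE1/pUC-type origin and is selected with kanamycin through an aph(3')-Ia aminoglycoside phosphotransferase gene, which the annotation places downstream of the bla (AmpR) promoter. Short remnants of bom, rop and lacI are also annotated as backbone fragments and are not expected to be functional.

The insert, BR29_00096171, was placed in the EcoRV site of the polylinker, and the record does not say whether the flanking sites survived. The feature table does not annotate the insert itself. There is, however, an unannotated gap of roughly 500 bp between the lacZα fragment and the lac operator/lac promoter/CAP binding site, which is consistent with an insertion of about 430 bp interrupting lacZα, the basis of the blue/white screening marker listed for the backbone. M13 forward and reverse primer sites flank the region for sequence verification.

The associated publication describes a clone resource of Magnaporthe oryzae effectors sharing sequence and structural similarity across host-specific lineages, and the record lists Magnaporthe grisea as the source (entered in the mutation field). The insert is therefore presumably a candidate effector coding sequence from the blast fungus, although its function, the type IIS enzyme and the overhangs are not stated. The plasmid carries no eukaryotic promoter or tag, so it serves as a storage and assembly module rather than an expression vector.
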