Addgene plasmid #121214: pUC57-Kan_BR29_00096171
Purpose: Level 0 Golden-Gate compatible vector
Depositing lab: Sophien Kamoun. Depositing organization: Sainsbury Laboratory, Norwich. Publication: A Clone Resource of Magnaporthe oryzae Effectors That Share Sequence and Structural Similarities Across Host-Specific Lineages. Petit-Houdenot Y, Langner T, Harant A, Win J, Kamoun S. Mol Plant Microbe Interact. 2020 Aug;33(8):1032-1035. doi: 10.1094/MPMI-03-20-0052-A. Epub 2020 Jun 22. PubMed 32460610.
Backbone
  Vector backbone: pUC57-Kan
  Backbone size w/o insert (bp): 2626
  Vector type: Golden Gate
  Selectable markers: lacZ
Growth in bacteria
  Bacterial resistance: Kanamycin, 50 μg/mL
  Growth temperature: 37°C
  Growth strain: DH5alpha
  Copy number: High Copy
Gene/Insert
  Gene/Insert name: BR29_00096171
  Mutation: Magnaporthe grisea
  Cloning method: Restriction Enzyme; 5′ cloning site EcoRV (unknown if destroyed); 3′ cloning site EcoRV (unknown if destroyed)
  Sequencing primers: 5′ M13Fw; 3′ M13Rv
Terms and licenses: Academic/Nonprofit Terms; Industry Terms: Not Available to Industry
How to cite: pUC57-Kan_BR29_00096171 was a gift from Sophien Kamoun (Addgene plasmid # 121214 ; http://n2t.net/addgene:121214 ; RRID:Addgene_121214)
