>Addgene plasmid #121214 | pUC57-Kan_BR29_00096171 | depositor partial sequence | sequence record 230680 | BR29_00096171
TTGGTCTCTAATGGTTGATTTTGAAACTACTGATTCTGATTGTCATATTTGGGTTAAAGATTCTGATGGT
GTTATGAATGGTTATGGTAAAGCTGTTACTGGTCAACAAGCTATTGTTAGAATTGATACTGGTACTGAAA
CTGAACAACAATGGACTTTTACTACTCATGTTGATAAAGCTCAACCAAAAAATTGTGCTGCTGAATTGTC
TTCTGGTCAAAAAGCTTTTCCAAGAAGATGGCAAATTATGACTTTTAAATCTGATCCATGGGTTACTATT
TCTATTGCTGGTAAACCATATAGATCTGAAGGTTATAGAAGAGATCCAAAAACTAGACCAAAAATGGATC
ATATTATTGAAATTCCATATGGTAAAAGATTTGGTACTACTTGTGCTTTGAGATGAGCTTAGAGACCAA
