>Addgene plasmid #121214 | pUC57-Kan_BR29_00096171 | depositor partial sequence | sequence record 230681 | empty_vector
TCGCGCGTTTCGGTGATGACGGTGAAAACCTCTGACACATGCAGCTCCCGGAGACGGTCACAGCTTGTCT
GTAAGCGGATGCCGGGAGCAGACAAGCCCGTCAGGGCGCGTCAGCGGGTGTTGGCGGGTGTCGGGGCTGG
CTTAACTATGCGGCATCAGAGCAGATTGTACTGAGAGTGCACCATATGCGGTGTGAAATACCGCACAGAT
GCGTAAGGAGAAAATACCGCATCAGGCGCCATTCGCCATTCAGGCTGCGCAACTGTTGGGAAGGGCGATC
GGTGCGGGCCTCTTCGCTATTACGCCAGCTGGCGAAAGGGGGATGTGCTGCAAGGCGATTAAGTTGGGTA
ACGCCAGGGTTTTCCCAGTCACGACGTTGTAAAACGACGGCCAGTGAATTGACGCGTATTGGGATATCCC
AATGGCGCGCCGAGCTTGGCTCGAGCATGGTCATAGCTGTTTCCTGTGTGAAATTGTTATCCGCTCACAA
TTCCACACAACATACGAGCCGGAAGCATAAAGTGTAAAGCCTGGGGTGCCTAATGAGTGAGCTAACTCAC
ATTAATTGCGTTGCGCTCACTGCCCGCTTTCCAGTCGGGAAACCTGTCGTGCCAGCTGCATTAATGAATC
GGCCAACGCGCGGGGAGAGGCGGTTTGCGTATTGGGCGCTCTTCCGCTTCCTCGCTCACTGACTCGCTGC
GCTCGGTCGTTCGGCTGCGGCGAGCGGTATCAGCTCACTCAAAGGCGGTAATACGGTTATCCACAGAATC
AGGGGATAACGCAGGAAAGAACATGTGAGCAAAAGGCCAGCAAAAGGCCAGGAACCGTAAAAAGGCCGCG
TTGCTGGCGTTTTTCCATAGGCTCCGCCCCCCTGACGAGCATCACAAAAATCGACGCTCAAGTCAGAGGT
GGCGAAACCCGACAGGACTATAAAGATACCAGGCGTTTCCCCCTGGAAGCTCCCTCGTGCGCTCTCCTGT
TCCGACCCTGCCGCTTACCGGATACCTGTCCGCCTTTCTCCCTTCGGGAAGCGTGGCGCTTTCTCATAGC
TCACGCTGTAGGTATCTCAGTTCGGTGTAGGTCGTTCGCTCCAAGCTGGGCTGTGTGCACGAACCCCCCG
TTCAGCCCGACCGCTGCGCCTTATCCGGTAACTATCGTCTTGAGTCCAACCCGGTAAGACACGACTTATC
GCCACTGGCAGCAGCCACTGGTAACAGGATTAGCAGAGCGAGGTATGTAGGCGGTGCTACAGAGTTCTTG
AAGTGGTGGCCTAACTACGGCTACACTAGAAGAACAGTATTTGGTATCTGCGCTCTGCTGAAGCCAGTTA
CCTTCGGAAAAAGAGTTGGTAGCTCTTGATCCGGCAAACAAACCACCGCTGGTAGCGGTGGTTTTTTTGT
TTGCAAGCAGCAGATTACGCGCAGAAAAAAAGGATCTCAAGAAGATCCTTTGATCTTTTCTACGGGGTCT
GACGCTCAGTGGAACGAAAACTCACGTTAAGGGATTTTGGTCATGAGATTATCAAAAAGGATCTTCACCT
AGATCCTTTTAAATTAAAAATGAAGTTTTAAATCAATCTAAAGTATATATGAGTAAACTTGGTCTGACAG
TTAGAAAAACTCATCGAGCATCAAATGAAACTGCAATTTATTCATATCAGGATTATCAATACCATATTTT
TGAAAAAGCCGTTTCTGTAATGAAGGAGAAAACTCACCGAGGCAGTTCCATAGGATGGCAAGATCCTGGT
ATCGGTCTGCGATTCCGACTCGTCCAACATCAATACAACCTATTAATTTCCCCTCGTCAAAAATAAGGTT
ATCAAGTGAGAAATCACCATGAGTGACGACTGAATCCGGTGAGAATGGCAAAAGTTTATGCATTTCTTTC
CAGACTTGTTCAACAGGCCAGCCATTACGCTCGTCATCAAAATCACTCGCATCAACCAAACCGTTATTCA
TTCGTGATTGCGCCTGAGCGAGACGAAATACGCGATCGCTGTTAAAAGGACAATTACAAACAGGAATCGA
ATGCAACCGGCGCAGGAACACTGCCAGCGCATCAACAATATTTTCACCTGAATCAGGATATTCTTCTAAT
ACCTGGAATGCTGTTTTCCCAGGGATCGCAGTGGTGAGTAACCATGCATCATCAGGAGTACGGATAAAAT
GCTTGATGGTCGGAAGAGGCATAAATTCCGTCAGCCAGTTTAGTCTGACCATCTCATCTGTAACATCATT
GGCAACGCTACCTTTGCCATGTTTCAGAAACAACTCTGGCGCATCGGGCTTCCCATACAATCGATAGATT
GTCGCACCTGATTGCCCGACATTATCGCGAGCCCATTTATACCCATATAAATCAGCATCCATGTTGGAAT
TTAATCGCGGCCTAGAGCAAGACGTTTCCCGTTGAATATGGCTCATACTCTTCCTTTTTCAATATTATTG
AAGCATTTATCAGGGTTATTGTCTCATGAGCGGATACATATTTGAATGTATTTAGAAAAATAAACAAATA
GGGGTTCCGCGCACATTTCCCCGAAAAGTGCCACCTGACGTCTAAGAAACCATTATTATCATGACATTAA
CCTATAAAAATAGGCGTATCACGAGGCCCTTTCGTC
