>Addgene plasmid #121214 | pUC57-Kan_BR29_00096171 | addgene partial sequence | sequence record 237729 | M13-F20 5'-TGTAAAACGACGGCCAGT-3'
TTGGTCTCTAAGCTCATCTCAAAGCACAAGTAGTACCAAATCTTTTACCATATGGAATTTCAATAATATG
ATCCATTTTTGGTCTAGTTTTTGGATCTCTTCTATAACCTTCAGATCTATATGGTTTACCAGCAATAGAA
ATAGTAACCCATGGATCAGATTTAAAAGTCATAATTTGCCATCTTCTTGGAAAAGCTTTTTGACCAGAAG
ACAATTCAGCAGCACAATTTTTTGGTTGAGCTTTATCAACATGAGTAGTAAAAGTCCATTGTTGTTCAGT
TTCAGTACCAGTATCAATTCTAACAATAGCTTGTTGACCAGTAACAGCTTTACCATAACCATTCATAACA
CCATCAGAATCTTTAACCCAAATATGACAATCAGAATCAGTAGTTTCAAAATCAACCATTAGAGACCAAG
TTCCATCCCAATGGCGCGCCGAGCTTGGCTCGAGCATGGTCATAGCTGTTTCCTGTGTGAAATTGTTATC
CGCTCACAATTCCACACAACATACGAGCCGGAAGCATAAAGTGTAAAGCCTGGGGTGCCTAATGAGTGAG
CTAACTCACATTAATTGCGTTGCGCTCACTGCCCGCTTTCCAGTCGGGAAACCTGTCGTGCCAGCTGCAT
TAATGAATCGGCCAACGCGCGGGGAGAGGCGGTTTGCGTATTGGGCGCTCTTCCGCTTCCTCGCTCACTG
ACTCGCTGCGCTCGGTCGTTCGGCTGCGGCGAGCGGTATCAGCTCACTCAAAGGCGGTAATACGGTTATC
CACAGAATCAGGGGATAACGCAGGAAAGAACATGTGAGCAAAAGGCCAGCAAAAGGCCAGGAACCGTAAA
AAGGCCGCGTTGCTGGCGTTTTTCCATAGGCTCCGCCCCCCTGACGAGCATCACAAAA
